Addgene plasmid #166953: pLV-EF1a-KIF5AR280H-HA-IRES-Puro
Purpose: Lentiviral plasmid expressing HA-tagged KIF5A R280H protein with IRES-Puro from the EF1a promoter
Depositing lab: Rosalind Segal. Depositing organization: Dana-Farber Cancer Institute. Publication: Binding and transport of SFPQ-RNA granules by KIF5A/KLC1 motors promotes axon survival. Fukuda Y, Pazyra-Murphy MF, Silagi ES, Tasdemir-Yilmaz OE, Li Y, Rose L, Yeoh ZC, Vangos NE, Geffken EA, Seo HS, Adelmant G, Bird GH, Walensky LD, Marto JA, Dhe-Paganon S, Segal RA. J Cell Biol. 2021 Jan 4;220(1). pii: 211577. doi: 10.1083/jcb.202005051. PubMed 33284322.
Backbone
  Vector backbone: pLV-eF1a-IRES::Puro
  Vector type: Lentiviral
  Selectable markers: Puromycin
Growth in bacteria
  Bacterial resistance: Ampicillin, 100 μg/mL
  Growth temperature: 37°C
  Growth strain: NEB Stable
  Copy number: High Copy
Gene/Insert
  Gene/Insert name: KIF5A-R280H
  Species: M. musculus (mouse)
  Insert size (bp): 3120
  Mutation: KIF5A-R280H
  Entrez Gene: Kif5a (a.k.a. D10Bwg0738e, Khc, Kif5, Kns, mKIAA4086)
  Promoter: eF1a
  Tag / fusion protein: HA (C terminal on insert)
  Cloning method: Restriction Enzyme; 5′ cloning site Unknown (unknown if destroyed); 3′ cloning site Unknown (unknown if destroyed)
  Sequencing primers: 5′ eF1a Intron: CATGTGACTCCACGGAGTACC; 3′ M13
Terms and licenses: Academic/Nonprofit Terms; Industry Terms: Not Available to Industry
How to cite: pLV-EF1a-KIF5AR280H-HA-IRES-Puro was a gift from Rosalind Segal (Addgene plasmid # 166953 ; http://n2t.net/addgene:166953 ; RRID:Addgene_166953)
