[The description below was written by a language model from this plasmid's Addgene catalogue record and pLannotate feature annotations shown in this document.]
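Description:
pLV-EF1a-KIF5AR280H-HA-IRES-Puro is an HIV-1-based lentiviral transfer plasmid of about 11.8 kb, built on the pLV-eF1a-IRES::Puro backbone, for stable expression of a mutant kinesin heavy chain in mammalian cells. In bacteria it is maintained through a high-copy ColE1/pUC-type origin and selected with ampicillin via the β-lactamase gene; a recombination-limiting strain is recorded for propagation, as is common for plasmids carrying repeated LTRs. The viral portion is bounded by two LTR elements, both annotated as truncated, each preceded by nef-derived sequence. It contains the Ψ packaging signal with a gag fragment, the Rev response element for Rev-dependent nuclear export of the genomic RNA, and the cPPT/CTS element, which aids nuclear import of the reverse-transcribed genome. Packaging functions must be supplied in trans.

The expression cassette is driven by the human EF-1α core promoter together with its intron A, giving strong constitutive transcription in many cell types. It encodes mouse Kif5a carrying the R280H substitution, with an HA epitope at the C terminus; the annotation detects this as a fragment of a 3xHA tag, consistent with a single HA copy. Downstream, an EMCV IRES allows cap-independent translation of puromycin N-acetyltransferase from the same transcript, so puromycin-resistant transduced cells should also express the tagged motor. A WPRE follows to enhance transcript stability and expression. KIF5A is a microtubule-dependent motor involved in axonal transport, and the associated work concerns KIF5A/KLC1 transport of SFPQ-RNA granules and axon survival. The construct therefore serves to test the effect of the R280H variant and to detect or isolate the protein through its HA tag.
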