Features (pLannotate 1.2.2; 24 found; start..end, strand, type, name):
    377..634     +  LTR            5' LTR (truncated): truncated 5' long terminal repeat (LTR) from HIV-1
    681..806     +  misc_feature   HIV-1 Ψ: packaging signal of human immunodeficiency virus type 1
    790..1128    +  CDS            HIV-1 gag (fragment): gag protein from human immunodeficiency virus 1; gag
   1303..1536    +  misc_feature   RRE: The Rev response element (RRE) of HIV-1 allows for Rev-dependent mRNA export from the nucleus to the cytoplasm.
   1913..2013    +  CDS            Rev (fragment): human immunodeficiency virus 1 (HIV-1) Rev protein; rev; enhances nuclear export of unspliced and incompletely spliced viral mRNAs
   2028..2143    +  misc_feature   cPPT/CTS: central polypurine tract and central termination sequence of HIV-1 (lacking the first T)
   2221..2432    +  promoter       EF-1α core promoter: core promoter for human elongation factor EF-1α
   2433..3371    +  intron         EF-1α intron A: intron upstream of the start codon of human EF-1α
   3392..6472    +  CDS            Kif5a: KIF5A_MOUSE - Also known as Kiaa4086, Kif5, Nkhc1. Experimental evidence at protein level: Swiss-Prot protein existence level 1. Microtubule-dependent motor required for slow axonal transport of neurofilament proteins (NFH, NFM and NFL) (PubMed:12682084). Can induce formation of neurite-like membrane protrusions in non-neuronal cells in a ZFYVE27-dependent manner. The ZFYVE27-KIF5A complex contributes to the vesicular transport of VAPA, VAPB, SURF4, RAB11A, RAB11B and RTN3 proteins in neurons (PubMed:21976701). Required for anterograde axonal transportation of MAPK8IP3/JIP3 which is essential
   6482..6510    +  CDS            3xHA (fragment): three tandem HA epitope tags
   6612..7173    +  misc_feature   IRES: internal ribosome entry site (IRES) of the encephalomyocarditis virus (EMCV)
   7176..7775    +  CDS            PuroR: puromycin N-acetyltransferase; pac from Streptomyces alboniger; confers resistance to puromycin
   7799..8387    +  misc_feature   WPRE: woodchuck hepatitis virus posttranscriptional regulatory element
   8404..8922    +  CDS            nef (fragment): NEF_HV1BR - Experimental evidence at protein level: Swiss-Prot protein existence level 1. Extracellular Nef protein targets CD4(+) T-lymphocytes for apoptosis by interacting with CXCR4 surface receptors (PubMed:14990729). From Human immunodeficiency virus type 1 group M subtype B (isolate BRU/LAI) (HIV-1).
   8970..9227    +  LTR            5' LTR (truncated): truncated 5' long terminal repeat (LTR) from HIV-1
   9377..9399    -  protein_bind   lac operator (fragment): The lac repressor binds to the lac operator to inhibit transcription in E. coli. This inhibition can be relieved by adding lactose or isopropyl-β-D-thiogalactopyranoside (IPTG). lac repressor encoded by lacI
   9403..9433    -  promoter       lac promoter: promoter for the E. coli lac operon
   9448..9469    -  protein_bind   CAP binding site: CAP binding activates transcription in the presence of cAMP. E. coli catabolite activator protein
   9482..9574    -  CDS            lacI (fragment): lac repressor; lacI; The lac repressor binds to the lac operator to inhibit transcription in E. coli. This inhibition can be relieved by adding lactose or isopropyl-β-D-thiogalactopyranoside (IPTG).
   9757..10345   -  rep_origin     ori: high-copy-number ColE1/pMB1/pBR322/pUC origin of replication
  10516..11376   -  CDS            AmpR: β-lactamase; bla; confers resistance to ampicillin, carbenicillin, and related antibiotics
  11377..11481   -  promoter       AmpR promoter: bla
  11529..11663   +  polyA_signal   SV40 poly(A) signal: SV40 polyadenylation signal
  11830..329     +  CDS            nef (fragment) (across the origin): NEF_HV1BR - Experimental evidence at protein level: Swiss-Prot protein existence level 1. Extracellular Nef protein targets CD4(+) T-lymphocytes for apoptosis by interacting with CXCR4 surface receptors (PubMed:14990729). From Human immunodeficiency virus type 1 group M subtype B (isolate BRU/LAI) (HIV-1).
>Addgene plasmid #166953 | pLV-EF1a-KIF5AR280H-HA-IRES-Puro | addgene full sequence | sequence record 328033 | Addgene NGS Result
TGGAAGGGCTAATTCACTCCCAAAGAAGACAAGATATCCTTGATCTGTGGATCTACCACACACAAGGCTA
CTTCCCTGATTAGCAGAACTACACACCAGGGCCAGGGGTCAGATATCCACTGACCTTTGGATGGTGCTAC
AAGCTAGTACCAGTTGAGCCAGATAAGGTAGAAGAGGCCAATAAAGGAGAGAACACCAGCTTGTTACACC
CTGTGAGCCTGCATGGGATGGATGACCCGGAGAGAGAAGTGTTAGAGTGGAGGTTTGACAGCCGCCTAGC
ATTTCATCACGTGGCCCGAGAGCTGCATCCGGAGTACTTCAAGAACTGCTGATATCGAGCTTGCTACAAG
GGACTTTCCGCTGGGGACTTTCCAGGGAGGCGTGGCCTGGGCGGGACTGGGGAGTGGCGAGCCCTCAGAT
CCTGCATATAAGCAGCTGCTTTTTGCCTGTACTGGGTCTCTCTGGTTAGACCAGATCTGAGCCTGGGAGC
TCTCTGGCTAACTAGGGAACCCACTGCTTAAGCCTCAATAAAGCTTGCCTTGAGTGCTTCAAGTAGTGTG
TGCCCGTCTGTTGTGTGACTCTGGTAACTAGAGATCCCTCAGACCCTTTTAGTCAGTGTGGAAAATCTCT
AGCAGTGGCGCCCGAACAGGGACTTGAAAGCGAAAGGGAAACCAGAGGAGCTCTCTCGACGCAGGACTCG
GCTTGCTGAAGCGCGCACGGCAAGAGGCGAGGGGCGGCGACTGGTGAGTACGCCAAAAATTTTGACTAGC
GGAGGCTAGAAGGAGAGAGATGGGTGCGAGAGCGTCAGTATTAAGCGGGGGAGAATTAGATCGCGATGGG
AAAAAATTCGGTTAAGGCCAGGGGGAAAGAAAAAATATAAATTAAAACATATAGTATGGGCAAGCAGGGA
GCTAGAACGATTCGCAGTTAATCCTGGCCTGTTAGAAACATCAGAAGGCTGTAGACAAATACTGGGACAG
CTACAACCATCCCTTCAGACAGGATCAGAAGAACTTAGATCATTATATAATACAGTAGCAACCCTCTATT
GTGTGCATCAAAGGATAGAGATAAAAGACACCAAGGAAGCTTTAGACAAGATAGAGGAAGAGCAAAACAA
AAGTAAGACCACCGCACAGCAAGCGGCCGGCCGCTGATCTTCAGACCTGGAGGAGGAGATATGAGGGACA
ATTGGAGAAGTGAATTATATAAATATAAAGTAGTAAAAATTGAACCATTAGGAGTAGCACCCACCAAGGC
AAAGAGAAGAGTGGTGCAGAGAGAAAAAAGAGCAGTGGGAATAGGAGCTTTGTTCCTTGGGTTCTTGGGA
GCAGCAGGAAGCACTATGGGCGCAGCGTCAATGACGCTGACGGTACAGGCCAGACAATTATTGTCTGGTA
TAGTGCAGCAGCAGAACAATTTGCTGAGGGCTATTGAGGCGCAACAGCATCTGTTGCAACTCACAGTCTG
GGGCATCAAGCAGCTCCAGGCAAGAATCCTGGCTGTGGAAAGATACCTAAAGGATCAACAGCTCCTGGGG
ATTTGGGGTTGCTCTGGAAAACTCATTTGCACCACTGCTGTGCCTTGGAATGCTAGTTGGAGTAATAAAT
CTCTGGAACAGATTTGGAATCACACGACCTGGATGGAGTGGGACAGAGAAATTAACAATTACACAAGCTT
AATACACTCCTTAATTGAAGAATCGCAAAACCAGCAAGAAAAGAATGAACAAGAATTATTGGAATTAGAT
AAATGGGCAAGTTTGTGGAATTGGTTTAACATAACAAATTGGCTGTGGTATATAAAATTATTCATAATGA
TAGTAGGAGGCTTGGTAGGTTTAAGAATAGTTTTTGCTGTACTTTCTATAGTGAATAGAGTTAGGCAGGG
ATATTCACCATTATCGTTTCAGACCCACCTCCCAACCCCGAGGGGACCCGACAGGCCCGAAGGAATAGAA
GAAGAAGGTGGAGAGAGAGACAGAGACAGATCCATTCGATTAGTGAACGGATCTCGACGGTATCGCCTTT
AAAAGAAAAGGGGGGATTGGGGGGTACAGTGCAGGGGAAAGAATAGTAGACATAATAGCAACAGACATAC
AAACTAAAGAATTACAAAAACAAATTACAAAAATTCAAAATTTTCGGGTTTATTACAGGGACAGCAGAGA
TCCAGTTTATCGATGAGGCCCTTTCGTCTTCACTCGAGGTGCCCGTCAGTGGGCAGAGCGCACATCGCCC
ACAGTCCCCGAGAAGTTGGGGGGAGGGGTCGGCAATTGAACCGGTGCCTAGAGAAGGTGGCGCGGGGTAA
ACTGGGAAAGTGATGTCGTGTACTGGCTCCGCCTTTTTCCCGAGGGTGGGGGAGAACCGTATATAAGTGC
AGTAGTCGCCGTGAACGTTCTTTTTCGCAACGGGTTTGCCGCCAGAACACAGGTAAGTGCCGTGTGTGGT
TCCCGCGGGCCTGGCCTCTTTACGGGTTATGGCCCTTGCGTGCCTTGAATTACTTCCACCTGGCTGCAGT
ACGTGATTCTTGATCCCGAGCTTCGGGTTGGAAGTGGGTGGGAGAGTTCGAGGCCTTGCGCTTAAGGAGC
CCCTTCGCCTCGTGCTTGAGTTGAGGCCTGGCCTGGGCGCTGGGGCCGCCGCGTGCGAATCTGGTGGCAC
CTTCGCGCCTGTCTCGCTGCTTTCGATAAGTCTCTAGCCATTTAAAATTTTTGATGACCTGCTGCGACGC
TTTTTTTCTGGCAAGATAGTCTTGTAAATGCGGGCCAAGATCTGCACACTGGTATTTCGGTTTTTGGGGC
CGCGGGCGGCGACGGGGCCCGTGCGTCCCAGCGCACATGTTCGGCGAGGCGGGGCCTGCGAGCGCGGCCA
CCGAGAATCGGACGGGGGTAGTCTCAAGCTGGCCGGCCTGCTCTGGTGCCTGGCCTCGCGCCGCCGTGTA
TCGCCCCGCCCTGGGCGGCAAGGCTGGCCCGGTCGGCACCAGTTGCGTGAGCGGAAAGATGGCCGCTTCC
CGGCCCTGCTGCAGGGAGCTCAAAATGGAGGACGCGGCGCTCGGGAGAGCGGGCGGGTGAGTCACCCACA
CAAAGGAAAAGGGCCTTTCCGTCCTCAGCCGTCGCTTCATGTGACTCCACGGAGTACCGGGCGCCGTCCA
GGCACCTCGATTAGTTCTCGAGCTTTTGGAGTACGTCGTCTTTAGGTTGGGGGGAGGGGTTTTATGCGAT
GGAGTTTCCCCACACTGAGTGGGTGGAGACTGAAGTTAGGCCAGCTTGGCACTTGATGTAATTCTCCTTG
GAATTTGCCCTTTTTGAGTTTGGATCTTGGTTCATTCTCAAGCCTCAGACAGTGGTTCAAAGTTTTTTTC
TTCCATTTCAGGTGTCGTGAGGATCGCCACCATGGCGGAGACTAACAACGAATGCAGCATCAAGGTGCTT
TGCCGATTTCGGCCCCTGAACCAGGCCGAGATTCTGCGGGGGGACAAGTTCATCCCCATTTTCCAAGGGG
ACGACAGCGTCATTATTGGGGGAAAGCCATATGTCTTTGACCGCGTCTTCCCCCCAAACACCACTCAGGA
GCAGGTTTACCACGCCTGTGCCATGCAGATCGTCAAAGACGTCCTTGCTGGTTACAATGGCACAATCTTC
GCTTATGGACAGACATCCTCAGGGAAAACGCATACCATGGAGGGGAAGCTGCACGACCCTCAGCTGATGG
GCATCATTCCCCGGATCGCTCGAGACATCTTCAACCACATCTACTCCATGGATGAGAACCTTGAATTCCA
CATTAAGGTATCTTACTTCGAGATTTACCTGGATAAGATCCGTGACCTTTTGGATGTGACCAAGACGAAC
CTGTCCGTGCATGAGGACAAAAACCGGGTGCCGTTTGTCAAGGGTTGTACCGAACGCTTTGTGTCCAGCC
CAGAGGAGATTCTGGATGTGATCGATGAGGGGAAGTCCAACCGTCACGTAGCTGTCACCAACATGAACGA
GCACAGTTCTCGGAGCCACAGCATCTTCCTCATCAACATCAAGCAGGAGAACGTAGAGACCGAGCAGAAG
CTCAGCGGGAAGCTGTACCTCGTGGATCTGGCCGGAAGCGAGAAGGTCAGCAAGACAGGGGCAGAGGGAG
CCGTTCTGGACGAGGCAAAGAATATCAACAAGTCGCTGTCGGCCCTGGGGAACGTGATCTCTGCACTGGC
AGAGGGCACCAAAAGCTACGTGCCGTACCACGACAGCAAAATGACGAGGATTCTCCAGGACTCTCTGGAA
GGGAACTGCAGGACTACCATGTTCATCTGCTGCTCGCCGTCCAGCTACAATGACGCAGAGACCAAGTCCA
CGCTCATGTTTGGGCAGCGGGCGAAGACCATCAAGAACACTGCCTCAGTGAATCTGGAGCTGACTGCTGA
GCAGTGGAAGAAGAAGTATGAGAAGGAGAAGGAGAAGACCAAGACCCAGAAGGAGACAATTGCGAAGCTA
GAGGCTGAGCTTAGCCGGTGGCGCAATGGAGAGAATGTGCCTGAGACTGAGCGCCTGGCTGGAGAGGACT
CAGCTCTGGGAGCTGAGCTCTGCGAGGAGACCCCTGTGAATGACAACTCATCCATTGTGGTACGCATCGC
ACCTGAGGAAAGGCAGAAATATGAGGAAGAGATCCGCCGTCTCTACAAGCAGCTTGATGACAAGGATGAT
GAGATCAACCAGCAGAGCCAGCTCATTGAGAAGCTGAAGCAGCAGATGCTGGACCAGGAAGAGCTGCTCG
TGTCCACTCGGGGAGACAACGAGAAGGTCCAGCGGGAGCTTAGCCACCTGCAGTCCGAGAACGATGCTGC
GAAGGACGAGGTGAAGGAAGTGCTGCAGGCCCTAGAGGAGCTGGCGGTCAACTACGACCAGAAGTCCCAG
GAGGTGGAGGAGAAGAGCCAGCAGAACCAGCTGCTGGTGGACGAGCTGTCCCAGAAAGTGGCCACCATGC
TGTCCCTGGAGTCCGAGCTACAGCGGCTCCAGGAGGTCAGTGGACACCAGCGAAAGCGGATCGCTGAGGT
GCTGAATGGGCTGATGAGGGACCTGAGTGAGTTCAGTGTCATCGTGGGCAACGGCGAGATTAAGCTGCCC
GTGGAGATCAGTGGGGCCATCGAGGAGGAGTTCACGGTGGCCCGGCTCTACATCAGCAAGATCAAGTCGG
AGGTGAAGTCCGTGGTTAAGCGATGTCGGCAGCTGGAGAACCTCCAGGTGGAGTGTCATCGCAAGATGGA
GGTGACCGGTAGGGAGCTGTCATCTTGCCAACTGCTCATCTCACAGCATGAGGCCAAGATCCGTTCACTC
ACGGAGTACATGCAGACTGTGGAGTTGAAGAAACGGCACCTGGAAGAGTCCTACGACTCCCTGAGCGATG
AGCTTGCCAGGCTCCAGGCGCACGAAACTGTACACGAGGTAGCTCTGAAAGACAAGGAGCCAGACACACA
GGACGCGGAGGAGGTGAAGAAGGCCCTGGAACTACAGATGGAGAATCACCGTGAGGCCCATCACCGGCAG
CTGGCCCGCCTCCGGGATGAGATTAATGAGAAACAGAAAACCATTGATGAGCTGAAAGACCTGAACCAGA
AGCTCCAGTTAGAGCTGGAGAAGCTTCAGGCCGACTATGAGAGGCTGAAGAATGAAGAGAATGAGAAGAG
CGCCAAGCTCCAGGAGCTGACATTTCTGTATGAGCGACATGAGCAGTCCAAGCAGGACCTCAAGGGGCTG
GAGGAGACAGTTGCCCGTGAACTCCAGACCCTCCACAACCTTCGCAAGCTGTTCGTTCAAGACGTCACGA
CTCGAGTCAAGAAAAGTGCAGAAATGGAGCCCGAGGACAGTGGGGGGATTCATTCCCAAAAGCAGAAGAT
CTCCTTTCTTGAGAACAACCTGGAACAGCTTACAAAGGTTCACAAACAGCTGGTACGTGACAATGCAGAT
CTGCGTTGTGAGCTTCCTAAATTGGAAAAACGACTTCGGGCTACGGCTGAGAGAGTTAAGGCCCTGGAGG
GTGCACTGAAGGAGGCCAAGGAGGGTGCTATGAAGGACAAGCGTAGATACCAGCAGGAGGTGGACCGCAT
CAAGGAAGCCGTGCGGTACAAGAGCTCCGGCAAGCGGGGCCATTCTGCCCAGATCGCTAAGCCTGTGAGG
CCTGGCCACTATCCTGCCTCCTCACCCACCAACCCCTACGGCACCCGGAGCCCCGAGTGTATCAGCTACA
CCAACAACCTCCTCCAGAACTACCAGAACCTGCACCTGCAGGCTGCGCCTAGCTCCACTTCAGATATGTA
CTTTGCCAGTAGCGGAGCCACATCTGTTGCCCCCTTGGCTTCCTACCAGAAGGCCAACATGGACAATGGA
AATGCCACAGATATCAACGACAACAGGAGTGACCTGCCGTGTGGCTATGAGGCTGAGGACCAGGCCAAGC
TTTTCCCTCTCCACCAAGAGACAGCAGCCAGTGGATCCGGATACCCATACGATGTTCCAGATTACGCTTA
AAATTCCTCGAGGGCGGCCGCTCTAGAGTCGACGGGCCGCGGTAACAATTGTTAACTAACTTAAGCTAGC
AACGGTTTCCCTCTAGCGGGATCAATTCCGCCCCCCCCCCCTAACGTTACTGGCCGAAGCCGCTTGGAAT
AAGGCCGGTGTGCGTTTGTCTATATGTTATTTTCCACCATATTGCCGTCTTTTGGCAATGTGAGGGCCCG
GAAACCTGGCCCTGTCTTCTTGACGAGCATTCCTAGGGGTCTTTCCCCTCTCGCCAAAGGAATGCAAGGT
CTGTTGAATGTCGTGAAGGAAGCAGTTCCTCTGGAAGCTTCTTGAAGACAAACAACGTCTGTAGCGACCC
TTTGCAGGCAGCGGAACCCCCCACCTGGCGACAGGTGCCTCTGCGGCCAAAAGCCACGTGTATAAGATAC
ACCTGCAAAGGCGGCACAACCCCAGTGCCACGTTGTGAGTTGGATAGTTGTGGAAAGAGTCAAATGGCTC
TCCTCAAGCGTATTCAACAAGGGGCTGAAGGATGCCCAGAAGGTACCCCATTGTATGGGATCTGATCTGG
GGCCTCGGTGCACATGCTTTACATGTGTTTAGTCGAGGTTAAAAAAACGTCTAGGCCCCCCGAACCACGG
GGACGTGGTTTTCCTTTGAAAAACACGATAATACCATGACCGAGTACAAGCCCACGGTGCGCCTCGCCAC
CCGCGACGACGTCCCCAGGGCCGTACGCACCCTCGCCGCCGCGTTCGCCGACTACCCCGCCACGCGCCAC
ACCGTCGATCCGGACCGCCACATCGAGCGGGTCACCGAGCTGCAAGAACTCTTCCTCACGCGCGTCGGGC
TCGACATCGGCAAGGTGTGGGTCGCGGACGACGGCGCCGCGGTGGCGGTCTGGACCACGCCGGAGAGCGT
CGAAGCGGGGGCGGTGTTCGCCGAGATCGGCCCGCGCATGGCCGAGTTGAGCGGTTCCCGGCTGGCCGCG
CAGCAACAGATGGAAGGCCTCCTGGCGCCGCACCGGCCCAAGGAGCCCGCGTGGTTCCTGGCCACCGTCG
GCGTCTCGCCCGACCACCAGGGCAAGGGTCTGGGCAGCGCCGTCGTGCTCCCCGGAGTGGAGGCGGCCGA
GCGCGCCGGGGTGCCCGCCTTCCTGGAGACCTCCGCGCCCCGCAACCTCCCCTTCTACGAGCGGCTCGGC
TTCACCGTCACCGCCGACGTCGAGGTGCCCGAAGGACCGCGCACCTGGTGCATGACCCGCAAGCCCGGTG
CCTGACCCGGGCGGGGCGCGTCTGGAACAATCAACCTCTGGATTACAAAATTTGTGAAAGATTGACTGGT
ATTCTTAACTATGTTGCTCCTTTTACGCTATGTGGATACGCTGCTTTAATGCCTTTGTATCATGCTATTG
CTTCCCGTATGGCTTTCATTTTCTCCTCCTTGTATAAATCCTGGTTGCTGTCTCTTTATGAGGAGTTGTG
GCCCGTTGTCAGGCAACGTGGCGTGGTGTGCACTGTGTTTGCTGACGCAACCCCCACTGGTTGGGGCATT
GCCACCACCTGTCAGCTCCTTTCCGGGACTTTCGCTTTCCCCCTCCCTATTGCCACGGCGGAACTCATCG
CCGCCTGCCTTGCCCGCTGCTGGACAGGGGCTCGGCTGTTGGGCACTGACAATTCCGTGGTGTTGTCGGG
GAAGCTGACGTCCTTTCCATGGCTGCTCGCCTGTGTTGCCACCTGGATTCTGCGCGGGACGTCCTTCTGC
TACGTCCCTTCGGCCCTCAATCCAGCGGACCTTCCTTCCCGCGGCCTGCTGCCGGCTCTGCGGCCTCTTC
CGCGTCTTCGCCTTCGCCCTCAGACGAGTCGGATCTCCCTTTGGGCCGCCTCCCCGCCTGGAATTAATTC
TGCAGTCGAGACCTAGAAAAACATGGAGCAATCACAAGTAGCAATACAGCAGCTACCAATGCTGATTGTG
CCTGGCTAGAAGCACAAGAGGAGGAGGAGGTGGGTTTTCCAGTCACACCTCAGGTACCTTTAAGACCAAT
GACTTACAAGGCAGCTGTAGATCTTAGCCACTTTTTAAAAGAAAAGAGGGGACTGGAAGGGCTAATTCAC
TCCCAACGAAGACAAGATATCCTTGATCTGTGGATCTACCACACACAAGGCTACTTCCCTGATTAGCAGA
ACTACACACCAGGGCCAGGGGTCAGATATCCACTGACCTTTGGATGGTGCTACAAGCTAGTACCAGTTGA
GCCAGATAAGGTAGAAGAGGCCAATAAAGGAGAGAACACCAGCTTGTTACACCCTGTGAGCCTGCATGGG
ATGGATGACCCGGAGAGAGAAGTGTTAGAGTGGAGGTTTGACAGCCGCCTAGCATTTCATCACGTGGCCC
GAGAGCTGCATCCGGAGTACTTCAAGAACTGCTGATATCGAGCTTGCTACAAGGGACTTTCCGCTGGGGA
CTTTCCAGGGAGGCGTGGCCTGGGCGGGACTGGGGAGTGGCGAGCCCTCAGATCCTGCATATAAGCAGCT
GCTTTTTGCCTGTACTGGGTCTCTCTGGTTAGACCAGATCTGAGCCTGGGAGCTCTCTGGCTAACTAGGG
AACCCACTGCTTAAGCCTCAATAAAGCTTGCCTTGAGTGCTTCAAGTAGTGTGTGCCCGTCTGTTGTGTG
ACTCTGGTAACTAGAGATCCCTCAGACCCTTTTAGTCAGTGTGGAAAATCTCTAGCAGTAGTAGTTCATG
TCATCTTATTATTCAGTATTTATAACTTGCAAAGAAATGAATATCAGAGAGTGAGAGGCCTTGACATTGC
TAGCGTTTACCGTCGACCTCTAGCTAGAGCTTGGCGTAATCATGGTCATAGCTGTTTCCTGTGTGAAATT
GTTATCCGCTCACAATTCCACACAACATACGAGCCGGAAGCATAAAGTGTAAAGCCTGGGGTGCCTAATG
AGTGAGCTAACTCACATTAATTGCGTTGCGCTCACTGCCCGCTTTCCAGTCGGGAAACCTGTCGTGCCAG
CTGCATTAATGAATCGGCCAACGCGCGGGGAGAGGCGGTTTGCGTATTGGGCGCTCTTCCGCTTCCTCGC
TCACTGACTCGCTGCGCTCGGTCGTTCGGCTGCGGCGAGCGGTATCAGCTCACTCAAAGGCGGTAATACG
GTTATCCACAGAATCAGGGGATAACGCAGGAAAGAACATGTGAGCAAAAGGCCAGCAAAAGGCCAGGAAC
CGTAAAAAGGCCGCGTTGCTGGCGTTTTTCCATAGGCTCCGCCCCCCTGACGAGCATCACAAAAATCGAC
GCTCAAGTCAGAGGTGGCGAAACCCGACAGGACTATAAAGATACCAGGCGTTTCCCCCTGGAAGCTCCCT
CGTGCGCTCTCCTGTTCCGACCCTGCCGCTTACCGGATACCTGTCCGCCTTTCTCCCTTCGGGAAGCGTG
GCGCTTTCTCATAGCTCACGCTGTAGGTATCTCAGTTCGGTGTAGGTCGTTCGCTCCAAGCTGGGCTGTG
TGCACGAACCCCCCGTTCAGCCCGACCGCTGCGCCTTATCCGGTAACTATCGTCTTGAGTCCAACCCGGT
AAGACACGACTTATCGCCACTGGCAGCAGCCACTGGTAACAGGATTAGCAGAGCGAGGTATGTAGGCGGT
GCTACAGAGTTCTTGAAGTGGTGGCCTAACTACGGCTACACTAGAAGAACAGTATTTGGTATCTGCGCTC
TGCTGAAGCCAGTTACCTTCGGAAAAAGAGTTGGTAGCTCTTGATCCGGCAAACAAACCACCGCTGGTAG
CGGTGGTTTTTTTGTTTGCAAGCAGCAGATTACGCGCAGAAAAAAAGGATCTCAAGAAGATCCTTTGATC
TTTTCTACGGGGTCTGACGCTCAGTGGAACGAAAACTCACGTTAAGGGATTTTGGTCATGAGATTATCAA
AAAGGATCTTCACCTAGATCCTTTTAAATTAAAAATGAAGTTTTAAATCAATCTAAAGTATATATGAGTA
AACTTGGTCTGACAGTTACCAATGCTTAATCAGTGAGGCACCTATCTCAGCGATCTGTCTATTTCGTTCA
TCCATAGTTGCCTGACTCCCCGTCGTGTAGATAACTACGATACGGGAGGGCTTACCATCTGGCCCCAGTG
CTGCAATGATACCGCGAGACCCACGCTCACCGGCTCCAGATTTATCAGCAATAAACCAGCCAGCCGGAAG
GGCCGAGCGCAGAAGTGGTCCTGCAACTTTATCCGCCTCCATCCAGTCTATTAATTGTTGCCGGGAAGCT
AGAGTAAGTAGTTCGCCAGTTAATAGTTTGCGCAACGTTGTTGCCATTGCTACAGGCATCGTGGTGTCAC
GCTCGTCGTTTGGTATGGCTTCATTCAGCTCCGGTTCCCAACGATCAAGGCGAGTTACATGATCCCCCAT
GTTGTGCAAAAAAGCGGTTAGCTCCTTCGGTCCTCCGATCGTTGTCAGAAGTAAGTTGGCCGCAGTGTTA
TCACTCATGGTTATGGCAGCACTGCATAATTCTCTTACTGTCATGCCATCCGTAAGATGCTTTTCTGTGA
CTGGTGAGTACTCAACCAAGTCATTCTGAGAATAGTGTATGCGGCGACCGAGTTGCTCTTGCCCGGCGTC
AATACGGGATAATACCGCGCCACATAGCAGAACTTTAAAAGTGCTCATCATTGGAAAACGTTCTTCGGGG
CGAAAACTCTCAAGGATCTTACCGCTGTTGAGATCCAGTTCGATGTAACCCACTCGTGCACCCAACTGAT
CTTCAGCATCTTTTACTTTCACCAGCGTTTCTGGGTGAGCAAAAACAGGAAGGCAAAATGCCGCAAAAAA
GGGAATAAGGGCGACACGGAAATGTTGAATACTCATACTCTTCCTTTTTCAATATTATTGAAGCATTTAT
CAGGGTTATTGTCTCATGAGCGGATACATATTTGAATGTATTTAGAAAAATAAACAAATAGGGGTTCCGC
GCACATTTCCCCGAAAAGTGCCACCTGACGTCGACGGATCGGGAGATCAACTTGTTTATTGCAGCTTATA
ATGGTTACAAATAAAGCAATAGCATCACAAATTTCACAAATAAAGCATTTTTTTCACTGCATTCTAGTTG
TGGTTTGTCCAAACTCATCAATGTATCTTATCATGTCTGGATCAACTGGATAACTCAAGCTAACCAAAAT
CATCCCAAACTTCCCACCCCATACCCTATTACCACTGCCAATTACCTGTGGTTTCATTTACTCTAAACCT
GTGATTCCTCTGAATTATTTTCATTTTAAAGAAATTGTATTTGTTAAATATGTACTACAAACTTAGTAGT
